>Addgene plasmid #124205 | KA2963_eSpCas9-PGKHygdtkCh | addgene full sequence | sequence record 249107 | Addgene NGS Result
AGCCTATGGAAAAACGCCAGCAACGCGGCCTTTTTACGGTTCCTGGCCTTTTGCTGGCCTTTTGCTCACA
TGTGAGGGCCTATTTCCCATGATTCCTTCATATTTGCATATACGATACAAGGCTGTTAGAGAGATAATTG
GAATTAATTTGACTGTAAACACAAAGATATTAGTACAAAATACGTGACGTAGAAAGTAATAATTTCTTGG
GTAGTTTGCAGTTTTAAAATTATGTTTTAAAATGGACTATCATATGCTTACCGTAACTTGAAAGTATTTC
GATTTCTTGGCTTTATATATCTTGTGGAAAGGACGAAACACCGGGTCTTCGAGAAGACCTGTTTTAGAGC
TAGAAATAGCAAGTTAAAATAAGGCTAGTCCGTTATCAACTTGAAAAAGTGGCACCGAGTCGGTGCTTTT
TTGTTTTAGAGCTAGAAATAGCAAGTTAAAATAAGGCTAGTCCGTTTTTAGCGCGTGCGCCAATTCTGCA
GACAAATGGCTCTAGAGGTACCCGTTACATAACTTACGGTAAATGGCCCGCCTGGCTGACCGCCCAACGA
CCCCCGCCCATTGACGTCAATAGTAACGCCAATAGGGACTTTCCATTGACGTCAATGGGTGGAGTATTTA
CGGTAAACTGCCCACTTGGCAGTACATCAAGTGTATCATATGCCAAGTACGCCCCCTATTGACGTCAATG
ACGGTAAATGGCCCGCCTGGCATTGTGCCCAGTACATGACCTTATGGGACTTTCCTACTTGGCAGTACAT
CTACGTATTAGTCATCGCTATTACCATGGTCGAGGTGAGCCCCACGTTCTGCTTCACTCTCCCCATCTCC
CCCCCCTCCCCACCCCCAATTTTGTATTTATTTATTTTTTAATTATTTTGTGCAGCGATGGGGGCGGGGG
GGGGGGGCGCGCGCCAGGCGGGGCGGGGCGGGGCGAGGGGCGGGGCGGGGCGAGGCGGAGAGGTGCGGCG
GCAGCCAATCAGAGCGGCGCGCTCCGAAAGTTTCCTTTTATGGCGAGGCGGCGGCGGCGGCGGCCCTATA
AAAAGCGAAGCGCGCGGCGGGCGGGAGTCGCTGCGCGCTGCCTTCGCCCCGTGCCCCGCTCCGCCGCCGC
CTCGCGCCGCCCGCCCCGGCTCTGACTGACCGCGTTACTCCCACAGGTGAGCGGGCGGGACGGCCCTTCT
CCTCCGGGCTGTAATTAGCTGAGCAAGAGGTAAGGGTTTAAGGGATGGTTGGTTGGTGGGGTATTAATGT
TTAATTACCTGGAGCACCTGCCTGAAATCACTTTTTTTCAGGTTGGACCGGTGCCACCATGGACTATAAG
GACCACGACGGAGACTACAAGGATCATGATATTGATTACAAAGACGATGACGATAAGATGGCCCCAAAGA
AGAAGCGGAAGGTCGGTATCCACGGAGTCCCAGCAGCCGACAAGAAGTACAGCATCGGCCTGGACATCGG
CACCAACTCTGTGGGCTGGGCCGTGATCACCGACGAGTACAAGGTGCCCAGCAAGAAATTCAAGGTGCTG
GGCAACACCGACCGGCACAGCATCAAGAAGAACCTGATCGGAGCCCTGCTGTTCGACAGCGGCGAAACAG
CCGAGGCCACCCGGCTGAAGAGAACCGCCAGAAGAAGATACACCAGACGGAAGAACCGGATCTGCTATCT
GCAAGAGATCTTCAGCAACGAGATGGCCAAGGTGGACGACAGCTTCTTCCACAGACTGGAAGAGTCCTTC
CTGGTGGAAGAGGATAAGAAGCACGAGCGGCACCCCATCTTCGGCAACATCGTGGACGAGGTGGCCTACC
ACGAGAAGTACCCCACCATCTACCACCTGAGAAAGAAACTGGTGGACAGCACCGACAAGGCCGACCTGCG
GCTGATCTATCTGGCCCTGGCCCACATGATCAAGTTCCGGGGCCACTTCCTGATCGAGGGCGACCTGAAC
CCCGACAACAGCGACGTGGACAAGCTGTTCATCCAGCTGGTGCAGACCTACAACCAGCTGTTCGAGGAAA
ACCCCATCAACGCCAGCGGCGTGGACGCCAAGGCCATCCTGTCTGCCAGACTGAGCAAGAGCAGACGGCT
GGAAAATCTGATCGCCCAGCTGCCCGGCGAGAAGAAGAATGGCCTGTTCGGAAACCTGATTGCCCTGAGC
CTGGGCCTGACCCCCAACTTCAAGAGCAACTTCGACCTGGCCGAGGATGCCAAACTGCAGCTGAGCAAGG
ACACCTACGACGACGACCTGGACAACCTGCTGGCCCAGATCGGCGACCAGTACGCCGACCTGTTTCTGGC
CGCCAAGAACCTGTCCGACGCCATCCTGCTGAGCGACATCCTGAGAGTGAACACCGAGATCACCAAGGCC
CCCCTGAGCGCCTCTATGATCAAGAGATACGACGAGCACCACCAGGACCTGACCCTGCTGAAAGCTCTCG
TGCGGCAGCAGCTGCCTGAGAAGTACAAAGAGATTTTCTTCGACCAGAGCAAGAACGGCTACGCCGGCTA
CATTGACGGCGGAGCCAGCCAGGAAGAGTTCTACAAGTTCATCAAGCCCATCCTGGAAAAGATGGACGGC
ACCGAGGAACTGCTCGTGAAGCTGAACAGAGAGGACCTGCTGCGGAAGCAGCGGACCTTCGACAACGGCA
GCATCCCCCACCAGATCCACCTGGGAGAGCTGCACGCCATTCTGCGGCGGCAGGAAGATTTTTACCCATT
CCTGAAGGACAACCGGGAAAAGATCGAGAAGATCCTGACCTTCCGCATCCCCTACTACGTGGGCCCTCTG
GCCAGGGGAAACAGCAGATTCGCCTGGATGACCAGAAAGAGCGAGGAAACCATCACCCCCTGGAACTTCG
AGGAAGTGGTGGACAAGGGCGCTTCCGCCCAGAGCTTCATCGAGCGGATGACCAACTTCGATAAGAACCT
GCCCAACGAGAAGGTGCTGCCCAAGCACAGCCTGCTGTACGAGTACTTCACCGTGTATAACGAGCTGACC
AAAGTGAAATACGTGACCGAGGGAATGAGAAAGCCCGCCTTCCTGAGCGGCGAGCAGAAAAAGGCCATCG
TGGACCTGCTGTTCAAGACCAACCGGAAAGTGACCGTGAAGCAGCTGAAAGAGGACTACTTCAAGAAAAT
CGAGTGCTTCGACTCCGTGGAAATCTCCGGCGTGGAAGATCGGTTCAACGCCTCCCTGGGCACATACCAC
GATCTGCTGAAAATTATCAAGGACAAGGACTTCCTGGACAATGAGGAAAACGAGGACATTCTGGAAGATA
TCGTGCTGACCCTGACACTGTTTGAGGACAGAGAGATGATCGAGGAACGGCTGAAAACCTATGCCCACCT
GTTCGACGACAAAGTGATGAAGCAGCTGAAGCGGCGGAGATACACCGGCTGGGGCAGGCTGAGCCGGAAG
CTGATCAACGGCATCCGGGACAAGCAGTCCGGCAAGACAATCCTGGATTTCCTGAAGTCCGACGGCTTCG
CCAACAGAAACTTCATGCAGCTGATCCACGACGACAGCCTGACCTTTAAAGAGGACATCCAGAAAGCCCA
GGTGTCCGGCCAGGGCGATAGCCTGCACGAGCACATTGCCAATCTGGCCGGCAGCCCCGCCATTAAGAAG
GGCATCCTGCAGACAGTGAAGGTGGTGGACGAGCTCGTGAAAGTGATGGGCCGGCACAAGCCCGAGAACA
TCGTGATCGAAATGGCCAGAGAGAACCAGACCACCCAGAAGGGACAGAAGAACAGCCGCGAGAGAATGAA
GCGGATCGAAGAGGGCATCAAAGAGCTGGGCAGCCAGATCCTGAAAGAACACCCCGTGGAAAACACCCAG
CTGCAGAACGAGAAGCTGTACCTGTACTACCTGCAGAATGGGCGGGATATGTACGTGGACCAGGAACTGG
ACATCAACCGGCTGTCCGACTACGATGTGGACCATATCGTGCCTCAGAGCTTTCTGGCCGACGACTCCAT
CGACAACAAGGTGCTGACCAGAAGCGACAAGAACCGGGGCAAGAGCGACAACGTGCCCTCCGAAGAGGTC
GTGAAGAAGATGAAGAACTACTGGCGGCAGCTGCTGAACGCCAAGCTGATTACCCAGAGAAAGTTCGACA
ATCTGACCAAGGCCGAGAGAGGCGGCCTGAGCGAACTGGATAAGGCCGGCTTCATCAAGAGACAGCTGGT
GGAAACCCGGCAGATCACAAAGCACGTGGCACAGATCCTGGACTCCCGGATGAACACTAAGTACGACGAG
AATGACAAGCTGATCCGGGAAGTGAAAGTGATCACCCTGAAGTCCAAGCTGGTGTCCGATTTCCGGAAGG
ATTTCCAGTTTTACAAAGTGCGCGAGATCAACAACTACCACCACGCCCACGACGCCTACCTGAACGCCGT
CGTGGGAACCGCCCTGATCAAAAAGTACCCTGCGCTGGAAAGCGAGTTCGTGTACGGCGACTACAAGGTG
TACGACGTGCGGAAGATGATCGCCAAGAGCGAGCAGGAAATCGGCAAGGCTACCGCCAAGTACTTCTTCT
ACAGCAACATCATGAACTTTTTCAAGACCGAGATTACCCTGGCCAACGGCGAGATCCGGAAGGCGCCTCT
GATCGAGACAAACGGCGAAACCGGGGAGATCGTGTGGGATAAGGGCCGGGATTTTGCCACCGTGCGGAAA
GTGCTGAGCATGCCCCAAGTGAATATCGTGAAAAAGACCGAGGTGCAGACAGGCGGCTTCAGCAAAGAGT
CTATCCTGCCCAAGAGGAACAGCGATAAGCTGATCGCCAGAAAGAAGGACTGGGACCCTAAGAAGTACGG
CGGCTTCGACAGCCCCACCGTGGCCTATTCTGTGCTGGTGGTGGCCAAAGTGGAAAAGGGCAAGTCCAAG
AAACTGAAGAGTGTGAAAGAGCTGCTGGGGATCACCATCATGGAAAGAAGCAGCTTCGAGAAGAATCCCA
TCGACTTTCTGGAAGCCAAGGGCTACAAAGAAGTGAAAAAGGACCTGATCATCAAGCTGCCTAAGTACTC
CCTGTTCGAGCTGGAAAACGGCCGGAAGAGAATGCTGGCCTCTGCCGGCGAACTGCAGAAGGGAAACGAA
CTGGCCCTGCCCTCCAAATATGTGAACTTCCTGTACCTGGCCAGCCACTATGAGAAGCTGAAGGGCTCCC
CCGAGGATAATGAGCAGAAACAGCTGTTTGTGGAACAGCACAAGCACTACCTGGACGAGATCATCGAGCA
GATCAGCGAGTTCTCCAAGAGAGTGATCCTGGCCGACGCTAATCTGGACAAAGTGCTGTCCGCCTACAAC
AAGCACCGGGATAAGCCCATCAGAGAGCAGGCCGAGAATATCATCCACCTGTTTACCCTGACCAATCTGG
GAGCCCCTGCCGCCTTCAAGTACTTTGACACCACCATCGACCGGAAGAGGTACACCAGCACCAAAGAGGT
GCTGGACGCCACCCTGATCCACCAGAGCATCACCGGCCTGTACGAGACACGGATCGACCTGTCTCAGCTG
GGAGGCGACAAAAGGCCGGCGGCCACGAAAAAGGCCGGCCAGGCAAAAAAGAAAAAGTAAGAATTCCTAG
AGCTCGCTGATCAGCCTCGACTGTGCCTTCTAGTTGCCAGCCATCTGTTGTTTGCCCCTCCCCCGTGCCT
TCCTTGACCCTGGAAGGTGCCACTCCCACTGTCCTTTCCTAATAAAATGAGGAAATTGCATCGCATTGTC
TGAGTAGGTGTCATTCTATTCTGGGGGGTGGGGTGGGGCAGGACAGCAAGGGGGAGGATTGGGAAGAGAA
TAGCAGGCATGCTGGGGAGCGGCCGCAGGAACCCCTAGTGATGGAGTTGGCCACTCCCTCTCTGCGCGCT
CGCTCGCTCACTGAGGCCGGGCGACCAAAGGTCGCCCGACGCCCGGGCTGCAGGAATTCTACCGGGTAGG
GGAGGCGCTTTTCCCAAGGCAGTCTGGAGCATGCGCTTTAGCAGCCCCGCTGGGCACTTGGCGCTACACA
AGTGGCCTCTGGCCTCGCACACATTCCACATCCACCGGTAGGCGCCAACCGGCTCCGTTCTTTGGTGGCC
CCTTCGCGCCACCTTCTACTCCTCCCCTAGTCAGGAAGTTCCCCCCCGCCCCGCAGCTCGCGTCGTGCAG
GACGTGACAAATGGAAGTAGCACGTCTCACTAGTCTCGTGCAGATGGACAGCACCGCTGAGCAATGGAAG
CGGGTAGGCCTTTGGGGCAGCGGCCAATAGCAGCTTTGCTCCTTCGCTTTCTGGGCTCAGAGGCTGGGAA
GGGGTGGGTCCGGGGGCGGGCTCAGGGGCGGGCTCAGGGGCGGGGCGGGCGCCCGAAGGTCCTCCGGAGG
CCCGGCATTCTGCACGCTTCAAAAGCGCACGTCTGCCGCGCTGTTCTCCTCTTCCTCATCTCCGGGCCTT
TCGACCGATCCAGCCGCCACCATGAAAAAGCCTGAACTCACCGCGACGTCTGTCGAGAAGTTTCTGATCG
AAAAGTTCGACAGCGTCTCCGACCTGATGCAGCTCTCGGAGGGCGAAGAATCTCGTGCTTTCAGCTTCGA
TGTAGGAGGGCGTGGATATGTCCTGCGGGTAAATAGCTGCGCCGATGGTTTCTACAAAGATCGTTATGTT
TATCGGCACTTTGCATCGGCCGCGCTCCCGATTCCGGAAGTGCTTGACATTGGGGAATTCAGCGAGAGCC
TGACCTATTGCATCTCCCGCCGTGCACAGGGTGTCACGTTGCAAGACCTGCCTGAAACCGAACTGCCCGC
TGTTCTGCAGCCGGTCGCGGAGGCCATGGATGCGATCGCTGCGGCCGATCTTAGCCAGACGAGCGGGTTC
GGCCCATTCGGACCGCAAGGAATCGGTCAATACACTACGTGGCGTGATTTCATATGCGCGATTGCTGATC
CCCATGTGTATCACTGGCAAACTGTGATGGACGACACCGTCAGTGCGTCCGTCGCGCAGGCTCTCGATGA
GCTGATGCTTTGGGCCGAGGACTGCCCCGAAGTCCGGCACCTCGTGCACGCGGATTTCGGCTCCAACAAT
GTCCTGACGGACAATGGCCGCATAACAGCGGTCATTGACTGGAGCGAGGCGATGTTCGGGGATTCCCAAT
ACGAGGTCGCCAACATCTTCTTCTGGAGGCCGTGGTTGGCTTGTATGGAGCAGCAGACGCGCTACTTCGA
GCGGAGGCATCCGGAGCTTGCAGGATCGCCGCGGCTCCGGGCGTATATGCTCCGCATTGGTCTTGACCAA
CTCTATCAGAGCTTGGTTGACGGCAATTTCGATGATGCAGCTTGGGCGCAGGGTCGATGCGACGCAATCG
TCCGATCCGGAGCCGGGACTGTCGGGCGTACACAAATCGCCCGCAGAAGCGCGGCCGTCTGGACCGATGG
CTGTGTAGAAGTACTCGCCGATAGTGGAAACCGACGCCCCAGCACTCGTCCGAGGGCAAAGGAAGGATCT
GGAAGATCCATGCCCACGCTACTGCGGGTTTATATAGACGGTCCCCACGGGATGGGGAAAACCACCACCA
CGCAACTGCTGGTGGCCCTGGGTTCGCGCGACGATATCGTCTACGTACCCGAGCCGATGACTTACTGGCG
GGTGCTGGGGGCTTCCGAGACAATCGCGAACATCTACACCACACAACACCGCCTCGACCAGGGTGAGATA
TCGGCCGGGGACGCGGCGGTGGTAATGACAAGCGCCCAGATAACAATGGGCATGCCTTATGCCGTGACCG
ACGCCGTTCTGGCTCCTCATATCGGGGGGGAGGCTGGGAGCTCACATGCCCCGCCCCCGGCCCTCACCCT
CATCTTCGACCGCCATCCCATCGCCGCCCTCCTGTGCTACCCGGCCGCGCGGTACCTTATGGGCAGCATG
ACCCCCCAGGCCGTGCTGGCGTTCGTGGCCCTCATCCCGCCGACCTTGCCCGGCACCAACATCGTGCTTG
GGGCCCTTCCGGAGGACAGACACATCGACCGCCTGGCCAAACGCCAGCGCCCCGGCGAGCGGCTGGACCT
GGCTATGCTGGCTGCGATTCGCCGCGTTTACGGGCTACTTGCCAATACGGTGCGGTATCTGCAGTGCGGC
GGGTCGTGGCGGGAGGACTGGGGACAGCTTTCGGGGACGGCCGTGCCGCCCCAGGGTGCCGAGCCCCAGA
GCAACGCGGGCCCACGACCCCATATCGGGGACACGTTATTTACCCTGTTTCGGGCCCCCGAGTTGCTGGC
CCCCAACGGCGACCTGTATAACGTGTTTGCCTGGGCCTTGGACGTCTTGGCCAAACGCCTCCGTTCCATG
CACGTCTTTATCCTGGATTACGACCAATCGCCCGCCGGCTGCCGGGACGCCCTGCTGCAACTTACCTCCG
GGATGGTCCAGACCCACGTCACCACCCCCGGCTCCATACCGACGATATGCGACCTGGCGCGCACGTTTGC
CCGGGAGATGGGGGAGGCTAACGCTAGTGCCACCAACTTCTCCCTGCTGAAGCAGGCCGGCGACGTGGAG
GAGAACCCCGGCCCCATGGTGAGCAAGGGCGAGGAGGATAACATGGCCATCATCAAGGAGTTCATGCGCT
TCAAGGTGCACATGGAGGGCTCCGTGAACGGCCACGAGTTCGAGATCGAGGGCGAGGGCGAGGGCCGCCC
CTACGAGGGCACCCAGACCGCCAAGCTGAAGGTGACCAAGGGTGGCCCCCTGCCCTTCGCCTGGGACATC
CTGTCCCCTCAGTTCATGTACGGCTCCAAGGCCTACGTGAAGCACCCCGCCGACATCCCCGACTACTTGA
AGCTGTCCTTCCCCGAGGGCTTCAAGTGGGAGCGCGTGATGAACTTCGAGGACGGCGGCGTGGTGACCGT
GACCCAGGACTCCTCCCTGCAGGACGGCGAGTTCATCTACAAGGTGAAGCTGCGCGGCACCAACTTCCCC
TCCGACGGCCCCGTAATGCAGAAGAAGACCATGGGCTGGGAGGCCTCCTCCGAGCGGATGTACCCCGAGG
ACGGCGCCCTGAAGGGCGAGATCAAGCAGAGGCTGAAGCTGAAGGACGGCGGCCACTACGACGCTGAGGT
CAAGACCACCTACAAGGCCAAGAAGCCCGTGCAGCTGCCCGGCGCCTACAACGTCAACATCAAGTTGGAC
ATCACCTCCCACAACGAGGACTACACCATCGTGGAACAGTACGAACGCGCCGAGGGCCGCCACTCCACCG
GCGGCATGGACGAGCTGTACAAGGCTAGCTGAGCGGCCGCTGTACAAGTAAAGCGGCCAGCTTATCGACT
CGCCGATAGTGGAAACCGACGCCCCAGCACTCGTCCGAGGGCAAAGGAATAGTCGAGAAATTGATGATCT
ATTAAACAATAAAGATGTCCACATGGAAGTTTTTCCTGTCATACTTTGTTAAGAAGGGTGAGAACAGAGT
ACCTACATTTTGAATGGAAGGATTGGAGCTACGGGGGTGGGGGTGGGGTGGGATTAGATAAATGCCTGCT
CTTTACTGAAGGCTCTTTACTATTGCTTTATGATAATGTTTCATAGTTGGATAACTAAACTTGTTTATTG
CAGCTTATAATGGTTACAAATAAAGCAATAGCATCACAAATTTCACAAATAAAGCATTTTTTTCACTGCA
TTCTAGTTGTGGTTTGTCCAAACTCATCAATGTATCTTATCATGTCTGGAATTGACTCAAATGATGTCAA
TTAGTCTATCAGAAGCTCATCTGGTCTCCCTTCCGGGCCTGCAGGGGCGCCTGATGCGGTATTTTCTCCT
TACGCATCTGTGCGGTATTTCACACCGCATA
[95 nt withheld, positions 9832-9926]
T
[46 nt withheld, positions 9928-9973]
C
[141 nt withheld, positions 9975-10115]
CCTTTGACGTTGGAGTCCACGTTCTTT
[37 nt withheld, positions 10143-10179]
ACTCTATCTCGGGCTATTCTTTTGATTTATAAGGGATTTTGCCGATTTCGGTCTATTGGTTAAAAAATGA
GCTGATTTAACAAAAATTTAACGCGAATTTTAACAAAATATTAACGTTTACAATTTTATGGTGCACTCTC
AGTACAATCTGCTCTGATGCCGCATAGTTAAGCCAGCCCCGACACCCGCCAACACCCGCTGACGCGCCCT
GACGGGCTTGTCTGCTCCCGGCATCCGCTTACAGACAAGCTGTGACCGTCTCCGGGAGCTGCATGTGTCA
GAGGTTTTCACCGTCATCACCGAAACGCGCGAGACGAAAGGGCCTCGTGATACGCCTATTTTTATAGGTT
AATGTCATGATAATAATGGTTTCTTAGACGTCAGGTGGCACTTTTCGGGGAAATGTGCGCGGAACCCCTA
TTTGTTTATTTTTCTAAATACATTCAAATATGTATCCGCTCATGAGACAATAACCCTGATAAATGCTTCA
ATAATATTGAAAAAGGAAGAGTATGAGTATTCAACATTTCCGTGTCGCCCTTATTCCCTTTTTTGCGGCA
TTTTGCCTTCCTGTTTTTGCTCACCCAGAAACGCTGGTGAAAGTAAAAGATGCTGAAGATCAGTTGGGTG
CACGAGTGGGTTACATCGAACTGGATCTCAACAGCGGTAAGATCCTTGAGAGTTTTCGCCCCGAAGAACG
TTTTCCAATGATGAGCACTTTTAAAGTTCTGCTATGTGGCGCGGTATTATCCCGTATTGACGCCGGGCAA
GAGCAACTCGGTCGCCGCATACACTATTCTCAGAATGACTTGGTTGAGTACTCACCAGTCACAGAAAAGC
ATCTTACGGATGGCATGACAGTAAGAGAATTATGCAGTGCTGCCATAACCATGAGTGATAACACTGCGGC
CAACTTACTTCTGACAACGATCGGAGGACCGAAGGAGCTAACCGCTTTTTTGCACAACATGGGGGATCAT
GTAACTCGCCTTGATCGTTGGGAACCGGAGCTGAATGAAGCCATACCAAACGACGAGCGTGACACCACGA
TGCCTGTAGCAATGGCAACAACGTTGCGCAAACTATTAACTGGCGAACTACTTACTCTAGCTTCCCGGCA
ACAATTAATAGACTGGATGGAGGCGGATAAAGTTGCAGGACCACTTCTGCGCTCGGCCCTTCCGGCTGGC
TGGTTTATTGCTGATAAATCTGGAGCCGGTGAGCGTGGAAGCCGCGGTATCATTGCAGCACTGGGGCCAG
ATGGTAAGCCCTCCCGTATCGTAGTTATCTACACGACGGGGAGTCAGGCAACTATGGATGAACGAAATAG
ACAGATCGCTGAGATAGGTGCCTCACTGATTAAGCATTGGTAACTGTCAGACCAAGTTTACTCATATATA
CTTTAGATTGATTTAAAACTTCATTTTTAATTTAAAAGGATCTAGGTGAAGATCCTTTTTGATAATCTCA
TGACCAAAATCCCTTAACGTGAGTTTTCGTTCCACTGAGCGTCAGACCCCGTAGAAAAGATCAAAGGATC
TTCTTGAGATCCTTTTTTTCTGCGCGTAATCTGCTGCTTGCAAACAAAAAAACCACCGCTACCAGCGGTG
GTTTGTTTGCCGGATCAAGAGCTACCAACTCTTTTTCCGAAGGTAACTGGCTTCAGCAGAGCGCAGATAC
CAAATACTGTTCTTCTAGTGTAGCCGTAGTTAGGCCACCACTTCAAGAACTCTGTAGCACCGCCTACATA
CCTCGCTCTGCTAATCCTGTTACCAGTGGCTGCTGCCAGTGGCGATAAGTCGTGTCTTACCGGGTTGGAC
TCAAGACGATAGTTACCGGATAAGGCGCAGCGGTCGGGCTGAACGGGGGGTTCGTGCACACAGCCCAGCT
TGGAGCGAACGACCTACACCGAACTGAGATACCTACAGCGTGAGCTATGAGAAAGCGCCACGCTTCCCGA
AGGGAGAAAGGCGGACAGGTATCCGGTAAGCGGCAGGGTCGGAACAGGAGAGCGCACGAGGGAGCTTCCA
GGGGGAAACGCCTGGTATCTTTATAGTCCTGTCGGGTTTCGCCACCTCTGACTTGAGCGTCGATTTTTGT
GATGCTCGTCAGGGGGGCGG
Features (pLannotate 1.2.2; 25 found; start..end, strand, type, name):
     74..314     +  promoter       U6 promoter: RNA polymerase III promoter for human U6 snRNA
    341..416     +  misc_RNA       gRNA scaffold: guide RNA scaffold for the Streptococcus pyogenes CRISPR/Cas9 system
    423..466     +  misc_RNA       gRNA scaffold (fragment): guide RNA scaffold for the Streptococcus pyogenes CRISPR/Cas9 system
    513..798     +  enhancer       CMV enhancer: human cytomegalovirus immediate early enhancer; contains an 18-bp deletion relative to the standard CMV enhancer
    800..1073    +  promoter       chicken β-actin promoter: No description available
   1074..1301    +  intron         hybrid intron: hybrid between chicken β-actin (CBA) and minute virus of mice (MMV) introns (Gray et al., 2011)
   1439..3040    +  CDS            Cas9(N): N-terminal portion of Streptococcus pyogenes Cas9 (Zetsche et al., 2015)
   3041..5539    +  CDS            Cas9(C): C-terminal portion of Streptococcus pyogenes Cas9 (Zetsche et al., 2015)
   5540..5587    +  CDS            nucleoplasmin NLS: bipartite nuclear localization signal from nucleoplasmin
   5621..5732    +  polyA_signal   bGH poly(A) signal: bovine growth hormone polyadenylation signal
   5837..5929    +  repeat_region  AAV2 ITR (fragment): inverted terminal repeat of adeno-associated virus serotype 2 inverted
   5944..6443    +  promoter       PGK promoter: mouse phosphoglycerate kinase 1 promoter
   6462..7484    +  CDS            hph: KHYB_ECOLX - Experimental evidence at protein level: Swiss-Prot protein existence level 1. The aminoglycoside phosphotransferases achieve inactivation of their antibiotic substrates by phosphorylation. Only phosphorylates hygromycin and closely related compounds such as demethyl analogs and destomycin. From Escherichia coli.
   7500..8492    +  CDS            ΔTK: truncated herpes simplex virus thymidine kinase (Salomon et al., 1995) confers sensitivity to nucleoside analogs such as acyclovir or ganciclovir
   8556..9263    +  CDS            mCherry: mCherry is a basic (constitutively fluorescent) red fluorescent protein published in 2004, derived from Discosoma sp.. It is reported to be a very rapidly-maturing monomer with low acid sensitivity.
   9308..9362    +  CDS            HygR (fragment): aminoglycoside phosphotransferase from E. coli confers resistance to hygromycin
   9366..9573    +  polyA_signal   PGK poly(A) signal (fragment): mouse phosphoglycerate kinase 1 polyadenylation signal
   9578..9699    +  polyA_signal   SV40 poly(A) signal: SV40 polyadenylation signal
   9780..9831    -  misc_feature   bom (fragment): basis of mobility region from pBR322
   9850..10305   +  rep_origin     f1 ori (sequence partly withheld): f1 bacteriophage origin of replication; arrow indicates direction of (+) strand synthesis
  10306..10355   -  misc_feature   bom (fragment): basis of mobility region from pBR322
  10457..10492   -  CDS            rop (fragment): Rop protein, which maintains plasmids at low copy number; rop
  10587..10691   +  promoter       AmpR promoter: bla
  10692..11552   +  CDS            AmpR: β-lactamase; bla; confers resistance to ampicillin, carbenicillin, and related antibiotics
  11723..12      +  rep_origin     ori (across the origin): high-copy-number ColE1/pMB1/pBR322/pUC origin of replication
