[The description below was written by a language model from this plasmid's Addgene catalogue record and pLannotate feature annotations shown in this document.]
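Description:
KA2963_eSpCas9-PGKHygdtkCh is a 12.3 kb mammalian expression plasmid built on the eSpCas9(1.1) backbone and deposited as an empty vector for combined expression of the enhanced-specificity Streptococcus pyogenes Cas9 variant and a single guide RNA. It is maintained in E. coli as a high-copy plasmid through a ColE1/pUC-type origin with ampicillin resistance (bla). It also carries an f1 phage origin, along with small remnants of pBR322 bom and rop sequences and a fragment of an AAV2 ITR that appear to be leftovers from earlier vector construction.

The guide cassette consists of a human U6 RNA polymerase III promoter followed by the S. pyogenes gRNA scaffold. No spacer is present, and the depositor indicates that targeting oligonucleotides are inserted at BbsI sites. Cas9 is driven by a hybrid promoter made up of a CMV enhancer, chicken β-actin promoter and hybrid intron. The coding region (annotated as contiguous N- and C-terminal portions) ends in a nucleoplasmin bipartite nuclear localization signal and a bGH polyadenylation signal.

Downstream, a mouse PGK promoter drives the cassette that gives the plasmid its name, comprising hygromycin phosphotransferase, a truncated HSV thymidine kinase and mCherry in series on the same strand, terminated by PGK and SV40 poly(A) signals. The record does not state how these three coding regions are joined. In principle the cassette allows positive selection of transfected cells with hygromycin, negative selection with nucleoside analogs such as ganciclovir against cells that retain the plasmid, and red fluorescence for monitoring or sorting. The associated publication concerns reprogramming to naive pluripotency, consistent with use for genome editing in that work.
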