Addgene plasmid #124205: KA2963_eSpCas9-PGKHygdtkCh
Purpose: (Empty Backbone) Expression of eSpCas9(1.1) and sgRNA
Depositing lab: Hans Schöler. Depositing organization: Max Planck Institute for Molecular Biomedicine. Publication: Esrrb Unlocks Silenced Enhancers for Reprogramming to Naive Pluripotency. Adachi K, Kopp W, Wu G, Heising S, Greber B, Stehling M, Arauzo-Bravo MJ, Boerno ST, Timmermann B, Vingron M, Scholer HR. Cell Stem Cell. 2018 Aug 2;23(2):266-275.e6. doi: 10.1016/j.stem.2018.05.020. Epub 2018 Jun 14. PubMed 29910149.
Backbone
  Vector backbone: eSpCas9(1.1)
  Vector type: Mammalian Expression
  Selectable markers: Hygromycin
Growth in bacteria
  Bacterial resistance: Ampicillin, 100 μg/mL
  Growth temperature: 37°C
  Growth strain: DH5alpha
  Copy number: High Copy
Gene/Insert
  Gene/Insert name: None
Terms and licenses: Academic/Nonprofit Terms; Industry Terms: Not Available to Industry
Depositor comments: Cloning site: BbsI
How to cite: KA2963_eSpCas9-PGKHygdtkCh was a gift from Hans Schöler (Addgene plasmid # 124205 ; http://n2t.net/addgene:124205 ; RRID:Addgene_124205)
